Addgene plasmid #122787: pAC10067_pLX-NpuDnaE(C)-Hygro(^C;132-341)-IRES-mCherry
Purpose: Plasmid 67:Lentiviral vector encoding NpuDnaE(C)-Hygro(^C;132-341)and mCherry
Depositing lab: Albert Cheng. Publication: Split Selectable Markers. Jillette N, Du M, Cheng AW. bioRxiv 452979 10.1101/452979.
Backbone
  Vector backbone: pAC10096_pLX-DEST-IRES-mCherry (Addgene# 122816)
  Vector type: Mammalian Expression, Lentiviral
  Selectable markers: NpuDnaE(C)-Hygro(^C;132-341)
Growth in bacteria
  Bacterial resistance: Ampicillin, 100 μg/mL
  Growth temperature: 30°C
  Growth strain: NEB Stable
  Copy number: Unknown
Gene/Insert
  Gene/Insert name: NpuDnaE(C)-Hygro(^C;132-341)
  Species: Synthetic
  Cloning method: Gateway Cloning
  Sequencing primers: 5′ CMV-Forward; 3′ IRES-R
Terms and licenses: Academic/Nonprofit Terms; Industry Terms: Not Available to Industry
Depositor comments: Please visit https://www.biorxiv.org/content/10.1101/452979v2 for BioRxiv preprint.
How to cite: pAC10067_pLX-NpuDnaE(C)-Hygro(^C;132-341)-IRES-mCherry was a gift from Albert Cheng (Addgene plasmid # 122787)
