[The description below was written by a language model from this plasmid's Addgene catalogue record and pLannotate feature annotations shown in this document.]
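Description:
pAC10067_pLX-NpuDnaE(C)-Hygro(^C;132-341)-IRES-mCherry is a 9,393 bp lentiviral mammalian expression plasmid made by Gateway recombination into a pLX-DEST-IRES-mCherry destination backbone. It is propagated in E. coli through a high-copy ColE1/pUC-type origin with ampicillin resistance (AmpR), and the backbone also carries an f1 origin, an SV40 origin and remnants of lac and T7/T3 cloning elements. The viral portion has a third-generation, self-inactivating layout. An RSV promoter drives a truncated HIV-1 5' LTR, followed by the Ψ packaging signal, a partial gag sequence, the RRE and a cPPT/CTS. A WPRE and a ΔU3 3' LTR with an SV40 polyadenylation signal lie downstream of the payload. An hPGK promoter is also annotated just upstream of the cPPT, but the record does not explain its role.

The payload is transcribed from the CMV enhancer/promoter. Between attB1 and attB2 sits a synthetic open reading frame that fuses the C-terminal half of the Nostoc punctiforme DnaE split intein to the C-terminal fragment of hygromycin phosphotransferase (residues 132–341). The feature table annotates only the partial HygR portion of this insert. A V5 tag sequence follows attB2, though the record does not say whether it is read in frame. An EMCV IRES then allows mCherry to be translated from the same transcript, marking transduced cells with red fluorescence.

On its own the fragment should not confer hygromycin resistance. The design belongs to a split selectable marker system in which a partner vector would supply the complementary N-terminal fragment fused to the N-intein. Protein trans-splicing would then rebuild a functional enzyme only in cells carrying both constructs, so a single antibiotic can select for co-transduction of two lentiviruses.
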