Features (pLannotate 1.2.2; 32 found; start..end, strand, type, name):
     65..368     +  enhancer       CMV enhancer: human cytomegalovirus immediate early enhancer
    369..572     +  promoter       CMV promoter: human cytomegalovirus (CMV) immediate early promoter
    595..619     +  protein_bind   attB1: mutant version of attB; recombination site for the Gateway® BP reaction BP Clonase™
    752..1386    +  CDS            HygR (fragment): aminoglycoside phosphotransferase from E. coli confers resistance to hygromycin
   1402..1426    -  protein_bind   attB2: mutant version of attB; recombination site for the Gateway® BP reaction BP Clonase™
   1428..1469    +  CDS            V5 tag: epitope tag from simian virus 5
   1508..2068    +  misc_feature   IRES: internal ribosome entry site (IRES) of the encephalomyocarditis virus (EMCV)
   2071..2778    +  CDS            mCherry: mCherry is a basic (constitutively fluorescent) red fluorescent protein published in 2004, derived from Discosoma sp.. It is reported to be a very rapidly-maturing monomer with low acid sensitivity.
   2805..3393    +  misc_feature   WPRE: woodchuck hepatitis virus posttranscriptional regulatory element
   3444..3463    +  misc_feature   cPPT/CTS (fragment): central polypurine tract and central termination sequence of HIV-1
   3465..3698    +  LTR            3' LTR (ΔU3): self-inactivating 3' long terminal repeat (LTR) from HIV-1
   3776..3897    +  polyA_signal   SV40 poly(A) signal: SV40 polyadenylation signal
   3937..4072    +  rep_origin     SV40 ori: SV40 origin of replication
   4093..4111    -  promoter       T7 promoter: promoter for bacteriophage T7 RNA polymerase
   4119..4274    +  CDS            lacZα (fragment): LacZα fragment of β-galactosidase; lacZ fragment
   4279..4707    +  rep_origin     f1 ori (sequence partly withheld): f1 bacteriophage origin of replication; arrow indicates direction of (+) strand synthesis
   4760..4864    +  promoter       AmpR promoter: bla
   4865..5725    +  CDS            AmpR: β-lactamase; bla; confers resistance to ampicillin, carbenicillin, and related antibiotics
   5896..6484    +  rep_origin     ori: high-copy-number ColE1/pMB1/pBR322/pUC origin of replication
   6667..6759    +  CDS            lacI (fragment): lac repressor; lacI; The lac repressor binds to the lac operator to inhibit transcription in E. coli. This inhibition can be relieved by adding lactose or isopropyl-β-D-thiogalactopyranoside (IPTG).
   6772..6793    +  protein_bind   CAP binding site: CAP binding activates transcription in the presence of cAMP. E. coli catabolite activator protein
   6808..6838    +  promoter       lac promoter: promoter for the E. coli lac operon
   6846..6862    +  protein_bind   lac operator: The lac repressor binds to the lac operator to inhibit transcription in E. coli. This inhibition can be relieved by adding lactose or isopropyl-β-D-thiogalactopyranoside (IPTG). lac repressor encoded by lacI
   6907..6925    +  promoter       T3 promoter: promoter for bacteriophage T3 RNA polymerase
   6953..7179    +  promoter       RSV promoter: Rous sarcoma virus enhancer/promoter
   7180..7360    +  LTR            5' LTR (truncated): truncated 5' long terminal repeat (LTR) from HIV-1
   7407..7532    +  misc_feature   HIV-1 Ψ: packaging signal of human immunodeficiency virus type 1
   7516..7879    +  CDS            HIV-1 gag (fragment): gag protein from human immunodeficiency virus 1; gag
   8025..8258    +  misc_feature   RRE: The Rev response element (RRE) of HIV-1 allows for Rev-dependent mRNA export from the nucleus to the cytoplasm.
   8635..8661    +  CDS            Rev (fragment): human immunodeficiency virus 1 (HIV-1) Rev protein; rev; enhances nuclear export of unspliced and incompletely spliced viral mRNAs
   8662..9162    +  promoter       hPGK promoter: human phosphoglycerate kinase 1 promoter
   9224..9341    +  misc_feature   cPPT/CTS: central polypurine tract and central termination sequence of HIV-1
>Addgene plasmid #122787 | pAC10067_pLX-NpuDnaE(C)-Hygro(^C;132-341)-IRES-mCherry | depositor full sequence | sequence record 234292 | pAC10067_pLX-NpuDnaE(C)-Hygro(^C;132-341)-IRES-mCherry sequence 9393 bps
CCCGGGGTTATTAATAGTAATCAATTACGGGGTCATTAGTTCATAGCCCATATATGGAGTTCCGCGTTAC
ATAACTTACGGTAAATGGCCCGCCTGGCTGACCGCCCAACGACCCCCGCCCATTGACGTCAATAATGACG
TATGTTCCCATAGTAACGCCAATAGGGACTTTCCATTGACGTCAATGGGTGGAGTATTTACGGTAAACTG
CCCACTTGGCAGTACATCAAGTGTATCATATGCCAAGTACGCCCCCTATTGACGTCAATGACGGTAAATG
GCCCGCCTGGCATTATGCCCAGTACATGACCTTATGGGACTTTCCTACTTGGCAGTACATCTACGTATTA
GTCATCGCTATTACCATGGTGATGCGGTTTTGGCAGTACATCAATGGGCGTGGATAGCGGTTTGACTCAC
GGGGATTTCCAAGTCTCCACCCCATTGACGTCAATGGGAGTTTGTTTTGGCACCAAAATCAACGGGACTT
TCCAAAATGTCGTAACAACTCCGCCCCATTGACGCAAATGGGCGGTAGGCGTGTACGGTGGGAGGTCTAT
ATAAGCAGAGCTCTCTGGCTAACTGTCGGGATCAACAAGTTTGTACAAAAAAGCAGGCTCCGAATTCACC
GGTGCCGCCACCATGATTAAGATCGCTACGCGGAAGTACCTGGGGAAACAGAACGTCTACGACATAGGTG
TGGAGCGCGATCACAACTTTGCTCTGAAAAATGGATTTATCGCCAGCAACTGCGGGTTCGGCCCATTCGG
ACCGCAAGGAATCGGTCAATACACTACATGGCGTGATTTCATATGCGCGATTGCTGATCCCCATGTGTAT
CACTGGCAAACTGTGATGGACGACACCGTCAGTGCGTCCGTCGCGCAGGCTCTCGATGAGCTGATGCTTT
GGGCCGAGGACTGCCCCGAAGTCCGGCACCTCGTGCACGCGGATTTCGGCTCCAACAATGTCCTGACGGA
CAATGGCCGCATAACAGCGGTCATTGACTGGAGCGAGGCGATGTTCGGGGATTCCCAATACGAGGTCGCC
AACATCTTCTTCTGGAGGCCGTGGTTGGCTTGTATGGAGCAGCAGACGCGCTACTTCGAGCGGAGGCATC
CGGAGCTTGCAGGATCGCCGCGGCTCCGGGCGTATATGCTCCGCATTGGTCTTGACCAACTCTATCAGAG
CTTGGTTGACGGCAATTTCGATGATGCAGCTTGGGCGCAGGGTCGATGCGACGCAATCGTCCGATCCGGA
GCCGGGACTGTCGGGCGTACACAAATCGCCCGCAGAAGCGCGGCCGTCTGGACCGATGGCTGTGTAGAAG
TACTCGCCGATAGTGGAAACCGACGCCCCAGCACTCGTCCGAGGGCAAAGGAATAGTTAATTAAGAATTC
GACCCAGCTTTCTTGTACAAAGTGGTTGGTAAGCCTATCCCTAACCCTCTCCTCGGTCTCGATTCTACGT
AGTAATGAGCTAGCAGTCTCGAGGTTAACGAATTCCGCCCCCCCCCTAACGTTACTGGCCGAAGCCGCTT
GGAATAAGGCCGGTGTGCGCTTGTCTATATGTTATTTTCCACCATATTGCCGTCTTTTGGCAATGTGAGG
GCCCGGAAACCTGGCCCTGTCTTCTTGACGAGCATTCCTAGGGGTCTTTCCCCTCTCGCCAAAGGAATGC
AAGGTCTGTTGAATGTCGTGAAGGAAGCAGTTCCTCTGGAAGCTTCTTGAAGACAAACAACGTCTGTAGC
GACCCTTTGCAGGCAGCGGAACCCCCCACCTGGCGACAGGTGCCCCTGCGGCCAAAAGCCACGTGTATAA
GATACACCTGCAAAGGCGGCACAACCCCAGTGCCACGTTGTGAGTTGGATAGTTGTGGAAAGAGTCAAAT
GGCTCTCCTCAAGCGTATTCAACAAGGGGCTGAAGGATGCCCAGAAGGTACCCCATTGTATGGGATCTGA
TCTGGGGCCTCGGTGCACATGCTTTACATGTGTTTAGTCGAGGTTAAAAAAACGTCTAGGCCCCCCGAAC
CACGGGGACGTGGTTTTCCTTTGAAAAACACGATAATACCATGGTGAGCAAGGGCGAGGAGGATAACATG
GCCATCATCAAGGAGTTCATGCGCTTCAAGGTGCACATGGAGGGCTCCGTGAACGGCCACGAGTTCGAGA
TCGAGGGCGAGGGCGAGGGCCGCCCCTACGAGGGCACCCAGACCGCCAAGCTGAAGGTGACCAAGGGTGG
CCCCCTGCCCTTCGCCTGGGACATCCTGTCCCCTCAGTTCATGTACGGCTCCAAGGCCTACGTGAAGCAC
CCCGCCGACATCCCCGACTACTTGAAGCTGTCCTTCCCCGAGGGCTTCAAGTGGGAGCGCGTGATGAACT
TCGAGGACGGCGGCGTGGTGACCGTGACCCAGGACTCCTCCCTGCAGGACGGCGAGTTCATCTACAAGGT
GAAGCTGCGCGGCACCAACTTCCCCTCCGACGGCCCCGTAATGCAGAAGAAGACCATGGGCTGGGAGGCC
TCCTCCGAGCGGATGTACCCCGAGGACGGCGCCCTGAAGGGCGAGATCAAGCAGAGGCTGAAGCTGAAGG
ACGGCGGCCACTACGACGCTGAGGTCAAGACCACCTACAAGGCCAAGAAGCCCGTGCAGCTGCCCGGCGC
CTACAACGTCAACATCAAGTTGGACATCACCTCCCACAACGAGGACTACACCATCGTGGAACAGTACGAA
CGCGCCGAGGGCCGCCACTCCACCGGCGGCATGGACGAGCTGTACAAGTAACACCGGTGGCGCGTTAAGT
CGACAATCAACCTCTGGATTACAAAATTTGTGAAAGATTGACTGGTATTCTTAACTATGTTGCTCCTTTT
ACGCTATGTGGATACGCTGCTTTAATGCCTTTGTATCATGCTATTGCTTCCCGTATGGCTTTCATTTTCT
CCTCCTTGTATAAATCCTGGTTGCTGTCTCTTTATGAGGAGTTGTGGCCCGTTGTCAGGCAACGTGGCGT
GGTGTGCACTGTGTTTGCTGACGCAACCCCCACTGGTTGGGGCATTGCCACCACCTGTCAGCTCCTTTCC
GGGACTTTCGCTTTCCCCCTCCCTATTGCCACGGCGGAACTCATCGCCGCCTGCCTTGCCCGCTGCTGGA
CAGGGGCTCGGCTGTTGGGCACTGACAATTCCGTGGTGTTGTCGGGGAAATCATCGTCCTTTCCTTGGCT
GCTCGCCTGTGTTGCCACCTGGATTCTGCGCGGGACGTCCTTCTGCTACGTCCCTTCGGCCCTCAATCCA
GCGGACCTTCCTTCCCGCGGCCTGCTGCCGGCTCTGCGGCCTCTTCCGCGTCTTCGCCTTCGCCCTCAGA
CGAGTCGGATCTCCCTTTGGGCCGCCTCCCCGCGTCGACTTTAAGACCAATGACTTACAAGGCAGCTGTA
GATCTTAGCCACTTTTTAAAAGAAAAGGGGGGACTGGAAGGGCTAATTCACTCCCAACGAAGACAAGATC
TGCTTTTTGCTTGTACTGGGTCTCTCTGGTTAGACCAGATCTGAGCCTGGGAGCTCTCTGGCTAACTAGG
GAACCCACTGCTTAAGCCTCAATAAAGCTTGCCTTGAGTGCTTCAAGTAGTGTGTGCCCGTCTGTTGTGT
GACTCTGGTAACTAGAGATCCCTCAGACCCTTTTAGTCAGTGTGGAAAATCTCTAGCAGTACGTATAGTA
GTTCATGTCATCTTATTATTCAGTATTTATAACTTGCAAAGAAATGAATATCAGAGAGTGAGAGGAACTT
GTTTATTGCAGCTTATAATGGTTACAAATAAAGCAATAGCATCACAAATTTCACAAATAAAGCATTTTTT
TCACTGCATTCTAGTTGTGGTTTGTCCAAACTCATCAATGTATCTTATCATGTCTGGCTCTAGCTATCCC
GCCCCTAACTCCGCCCATCCCGCCCCTAACTCCGCCCAGTTCCGCCCATTCTCCGCCCCATGGCTGACTA
ATTTTTTTTATTTATGCAGAGGCCGAGGCCGCCTCGGCCTCTGAGCTATTCCAGAAGTAGTGAGGAGGCT
TTTTTGGAGGCCTAGGGACGTACCCAATTCGCCCTATAGTGAGTCGTATTACGCGCGCTCACTGGCCGTC
GTTTTACAACGTCGTGACTGGGAAAACCCTGGCGTTACCCAACTTAATCGCCTTGCAGCACATCCCCCTT
TCGCCAGCTGGCGTAATAGCGAAGAGGCCCGCACCGATCGCCCTTCCCAACAGTTGCGCAGCCTGAATGG
CGAATGGG
[124 nt withheld, positions 4279-4402]
C
[91 nt withheld, positions 4404-4494]
A
[49 nt withheld, positions 4496-4544]
CCTTTGACGTTGGAGTCCACGTTCTTT
[37 nt withheld, positions 4572-4608]
ACCCTATCTCGGTCTATTCTTTTGATTTATAAGGGATTTTGCCGATTTCGGCCTATTGGTTAAAAAATGA
GCTGATTTAACAAAAATTTAACGCGAATTTTAACAAAATATTAACGCTTACAATTTAGGTGGCACTTTTC
GGGGAAATGTGCGCGGAACCCCTATTTGTTTATTTTTCTAAATACATTCAAATATGTATCCGCTCATGAG
ACAATAACCCTGATAAATGCTTCAATAATATTGAAAAAGGAAGAGTATGAGTATTCAACATTTCCGTGTC
GCCCTTATTCCCTTTTTTGCGGCATTTTGCCTTCCTGTTTTTGCTCACCCAGAAACGCTGGTGAAAGTAA
AAGATGCTGAAGATCAGTTGGGTGCACGAGTGGGTTACATCGAACTGGATCTCAACAGCGGTAAGATCCT
TGAGAGTTTTCGCCCCGAAGAACGTTTTCCAATGATGAGCACTTTTAAAGTTCTGCTATGTGGCGCGGTA
TTATCCCGTATTGACGCCGGGCAAGAGCAACTCGGTCGCCGCATACACTATTCTCAGAATGACTTGGTTG
AGTACTCACCAGTCACAGAAAAGCATCTTACGGATGGCATGACAGTAAGAGAATTATGCAGTGCTGCCAT
AACCATGAGTGATAACACTGCGGCCAACTTACTTCTGACAACGATCGGAGGACCGAAGGAGCTAACCGCT
TTTTTGCACAACATGGGGGATCATGTAACTCGCCTTGATCGTTGGGAACCGGAGCTGAATGAAGCCATAC
CAAACGACGAGCGTGACACCACGATGCCTGTAGCAATGGCAACAACGTTGCGCAAACTATTAACTGGCGA
ACTACTTACTCTAGCTTCCCGGCAACAATTAATAGACTGGATGGAGGCGGATAAAGTTGCAGGACCACTT
CTGCGCTCGGCCCTTCCGGCTGGCTGGTTTATTGCTGATAAATCTGGAGCCGGTGAGCGTGGGTCTCGCG
GTATCATTGCAGCACTGGGGCCAGATGGTAAGCCCTCCCGTATCGTAGTTATCTACACGACGGGGAGTCA
GGCAACTATGGATGAACGAAATAGACAGATCGCTGAGATAGGTGCCTCACTGATTAAGCATTGGTAACTG
TCAGACCAAGTTTACTCATATATACTTTAGATTGATTTAAAACTTCATTTTTAATTTAAAAGGATCTAGG
TGAAGATCCTTTTTGATAATCTCATGACCAAAATCCCTTAACGTGAGTTTTCGTTCCACTGAGCGTCAGA
CCCCGTAGAAAAGATCAAAGGATCTTCTTGAGATCCTTTTTTTCTGCGCGTAATCTGCTGCTTGCAAACA
AAAAAACCACCGCTACCAGCGGTGGTTTGTTTGCCGGATCAAGAGCTACCAACTCTTTTTCCGAAGGTAA
CTGGCTTCAGCAGAGCGCAGATACCAAATACTGTTCTTCTAGTGTAGCCGTAGTTAGGCCACCACTTCAA
GAACTCTGTAGCACCGCCTACATACCTCGCTCTGCTAATCCTGTTACCAGTGGCTGCTGCCAGTGGCGAT
AAGTCGTGTCTTACCGGGTTGGACTCAAGACGATAGTTACCGGATAAGGCGCAGCGGTCGGGCTGAACGG
GGGGTTCGTGCACACAGCCCAGCTTGGAGCGAACGACCTACACCGAACTGAGATACCTACAGCGTGAGCT
ATGAGAAAGCGCCACGCTTCCCGAAGGGAGAAAGGCGGACAGGTATCCGGTAAGCGGCAGGGTCGGAACA
GGAGAGCGCACGAGGGAGCTTCCAGGGGGAAACGCCTGGTATCTTTATAGTCCTGTCGGGTTTCGCCACC
TCTGACTTGAGCGTCGATTTTTGTGATGCTCGTCAGGGGGGCGGAGCCTATGGAAAAACGCCAGCAACGC
GGCCTTTTTACGGTTCCTGGCCTTTTGCTGGCCTTTTGCTCACATGTTCTTTCCTGCGTTATCCCCTGAT
TCTGTGGATAACCGTATTACCGCCTTTGAGTGAGCTGATACCGCTCGCCGCAGCCGAACGACCGAGCGCA
GCGAGTCAGTGAGCGAGGAAGCGGAAGAGCGCCCAATACGCAAACCGCCTCTCCCCGCGCGTTGGCCGAT
TCATTAATGCAGCTGGCACGACAGGTTTCCCGACTGGAAAGCGGGCAGTGAGCGCAACGCAATTAATGTG
AGTTAGCTCACTCATTAGGCACCCCAGGCTTTACACTTTATGCTTCCGGCTCGTATGTTGTGTGGAATTG
TGAGCGGATAACAATTTCACACAGGAAACAGCTATGACCATGATTACGCCAAGCGCGCAATTAACCCTCA
CTAAAGGGAACAAAAGCTGGAGCTGCAAGCTTAATGTAGTCTTATGCAATACTCTTGTAGTCTTGCAACA
TGGTAACGATGAGTTAGCAACATGCCTTACAAGGAGAGAAAAAGCACCGTGCATGCCGATTGGTGGAAGT
AAGGTGGTACGATCGTGCCTTATTAGGAAGGCAACAGACGGGTCTGACATGGATTGGACGAACCACTGAA
TTGCCGCATTGCAGAGATATTGTATTTAAGTGCCTAGCTCGATACATAAACGGGTCTCTCTGGTTAGACC
AGATCTGAGCCTGGGAGCTCTCTGGCTAACTAGGGAACCCACTGCTTAAGCCTCAATAAAGCTTGCCTTG
AGTGCTTCAAGTAGTGTGTGCCCGTCTGTTGTGTGACTCTGGTAACTAGAGATCCCTCAGACCCTTTTAG
TCAGTGTGGAAAATCTCTAGCAGTGGCGCCCGAACAGGGACTTGAAAGCGAAAGGGAAACCAGAGGAGCT
CTCTCGACGCAGGACTCGGCTTGCTGAAGCGCGCACGGCAAGAGGCGAGGGGCGGCGACTGGTGAGTACG
CCAAAAATTTTGACTAGCGGAGGCTAGAAGGAGAGAGATGGGTGCGAGAGCGTCAGTATTAAGCGGGGGA
GAATTAGATCGCGATGGGAAAAAATTCGGTTAAGGCCAGGGGGAAAGAAAAAATATAAATTAAAACATAT
AGTATGGGCAAGCAGGGAGCTAGAACGATTCGCAGTTAATCCTGGCCTGTTAGAAACATCAGAAGGCTGT
AGACAAATACTGGGACAGCTACAACCATCCCTTCAGACAGGATCAGAAGAACTTAGATCATTATATAATA
CAGTAGCAACCCTCTATTGTGTGCATCAAAGGATAGAGATAAAAGACACCAAGGAAGCTTTAGACAAGAT
AGAGGAAGAGCAAAACAAAAGTAAGACCACCGCACAGCAAGCGGCCGCTGATCTTCAGACCTGGAGGAGG
AGATATGAGGGACAATTGGAGAAGTGAATTATATAAATATAAAGTAGTAAAAATTGAACCATTAGGAGTA
GCACCCACCAAGGCAAAGAGAAGAGTGGTGCAGAGAGAAAAAAGAGCAGTGGGAATAGGAGCTTTGTTCC
TTGGGTTCTTGGGAGCAGCAGGAAGCACTATGGGCGCAGCGTCAATGACGCTGACGGTACAGGCCAGACA
ATTATTGTCTGGTATAGTGCAGCAGCAGAACAATTTGCTGAGGGCTATTGAGGCGCAACAGCATCTGTTG
CAACTCACAGTCTGGGGCATCAAGCAGCTCCAGGCAAGAATCCTGGCTGTGGAAAGATACCTAAAGGATC
AACAGCTCCTGGGGATTTGGGGTTGCTCTGGAAAACTCATTTGCACCACTGCTGTGCCTTGGAATGCTAG
TTGGAGTAATAAATCTCTGGAACAGATTTGGAATCACACGACCTGGATGGAGTGGGACAGAGAAATTAAC
AATTACACAAGCTTAATACACTCCTTAATTGAAGAATCGCAAAACCAGCAAGAAAAGAATGAACAAGAAT
TATTGGAATTAGATAAATGGGCAAGTTTGTGGAATTGGTTTAACATAACAAATTGGCTGTGGTATATAAA
ATTATTCATAATGATAGTAGGAGGCTTGGTAGGTTTAAGAATAGTTTTTGCTGTACTTTCTATAGTGAAT
AGAGTTAGGCAGGGATATTCACCATTATCGTTTCAGACCCACCTCCCAACCCCGAGGGGACCCTTGCGCC
TTTTCCAAGGCAGCCCTGGGTTTGCGCAGGGACGCGGCTGCTCTGGGCGTGGTTCCGGGAAACGCAGCGG
CGCCGACCCTGGGTCTCGCACATTCTTCACGTCCGTTCGCAGCGTCACCCGGATCTTCGCCGCTACCCTT
GTGGGCCCCCCGGCGACGCTTCCTGCTCCGCCCCTAAGTCGGGAAGGTTCCTTGCGGTTCGCGGCGTGCC
GGACGTGACAAACGGAAGCCGCACGTCTCACTAGTACCCTCGCAGACGGACAGCGCCAGGGAGCAATGGC
AGCGCGCCGACCGCGATGGGCTGTGGCCAATAGCGGCTGCTCAGCAGGGCGCGCCGAGAGCAGCGGCCGG
GAAGGGGCGGTGCGGGAGGCGGGGTGTGGGGCGGTAGTGTGGGCCCTGTTCCTGCCCGCGCGGTGTTCCG
CATTCTGCAAGCCTCCGGAGCGCACGTCGGCAGTCGGCTCCCTCGTTGACCGAATCACCGACCTCTCTCC
CCAGGGGGTACCCAGCTGTCTAGAGAATTCTAGATCTTGAGACAAATGGCAGTATTCATCCACAATTTTA
AAAGAAAAGGGGGGATTGGGGGGTACAGTGCAGGGGAAAGAATAGTAGACATAATAGCAACAGACATACA
AACTAAAGAATTACAAAAACAAATTACAAAAATTCAAAATTTTCGGGTTTATTACAGGGACAGCAGAGAT
CCACTTTGGCGCCGGCTCGAGGGGG
